>Addgene plasmid #222112 | pGFP-UUG-IRES-mCherry | addgene full sequence | sequence record 448626 | Addgene NGS Result
AGAGATTTAAAGCTCTAAGGTAAATATAAAATTTTTAAGTGTATAATGTGTTAAACTACTGATTCTAATT
GTTTGTGTATTTTAGATTCCAACCTATGGAACTGATGAATGGGAGCAGTGGTGGAATGCCTTTAATGAGG
AAAACCTGTTTTGCTCAGAAGAAATGCCATCTAGTGATGATGAGGCTACTGCTGACTCTCAACATTCTAC
TCCTCCAAAAAAGAAGAGAAAGGTAGAAGACCCCAAGGACTTTCCTTCAGAATTGCTAAGTTTTTTGAGT
CATGCTGTGTTTAGTAATAGAACTCTTGCTTGCTTTGCTATTTACACCACAAAGGAAAAAGCTGCACTGC
TATACAAGAAAATTATGGAAAAATATTCTGTAACCTTTATAAGTAGGCATAACAGTTATAATCATAACAT
ACTGTTTTTTCTTACTCCACACAGGCATAGAGTGTCTGCTATTAATAACTATGCTCAAAAATTGTGTACC
TTTAGCTTTTTAATTTGTAAAGGGGTTAATAAGGAATATTTGATGTATAGTGCCTTGACTAGAGATCATA
ATCAGCCATACCACATTTGTAGAGGTTTTACTTGCTTTAAAAAACCTCCCACACCTCCCCCTGAACCTGA
AACATAAAATGAATGCAATTGTTGTTGTTAACTTGTTTATTGCAGCTTATAATGGTTACAAATAAAGCAA
TAGCATCACAAATTTCACAAATAAAGCATTTTTTTCACTGCATTCTAGTTGTGGTTTGTCCAAACTCATC
AATGTATCTTATCATGTCTGGATCAACTGGATAACTCAAGCTAACCAAAATCATCCCAAACTTCCCACCC
CATACCCTATTACCACTGCCAATTACCTGTGGTTTCATTTACTCTAAACCTGTGATTCCTCTGAATTATT
TTCATTTTAAAGAAATTGTATTTGTTAAATATGTACTACAAACTTAGTAGTTGGAAGGGCTAATTCACTC
CCAAAGAAGACAAGATATCCTTGATCTGTGGATCTACCACACACAAGGCTACTTCCCTGATTAGCAGAAC
TACACACCAGGGCCAGGGGTCAGATATCCACTGACCTTTGGATGGTGCTACAAGCTAGTACCAGTTGAGC
CAGATAAGGTAGAAGAGGCCAATAAAGGAGAGAACACCAGCTTGTTACACCCTGTGAGCCTGCATGGGAT
GGATGACCCGGAGAGAGAAGTGTTAGAGTGGAGGTTTGACAGCCGCCTAGCATTTCATCACGTGGCCCGA
GAGCTGCATCCGGAGTACTTCAAGAACTGCTGATATCGAGCTTGCTACAAGGGACTTTCCGCTGGGGACT
TTCCAGGGAGGCGTGGCCTGGGCGGGACTGGGGAGTGGCGAGCCCTCAGATCCTGCATATAAGCAGCTGC
TTTTTGCCTGTACTGGGTCTCTCTGGTTAGACCAGATCTGAGCCTGGGAGCTCTCTGGCTAACTAGGGAA
CCCACTGCTTAAGCCTCAATAAAGCTTGCCTTGAGTGCTTCAAGTAGTGTGTGCCCGTCTGTTGTGTGAC
TCTGGTAACTAGAGATCCCTCAGACCCTTTTAGTCAGTGTGGAAAATCTCTAGCAGTGGCGCCCGAACAG
GGACTTGAAAGCGAAAGGGAAACCAGAGGAGCTCTCTCGACGCAGGACTCGGCTTGCTGAAGCGCGCACG
GCAAGAGGCGAGGGGCGGCGACTGGTGAGTACGCCAAAAATTTTGACTAGCGGAGGCTAGAAGGAGAGAG
ATGGGTGCGAGAGCGTCAGTATTAAGCGGGGGAGAATTAGATCGCGATGGGAAAAAATTCGGTTAAGGCC
AGGGGGAAAGAAAAAATATAAATTAAAACATATAGTATGGGCAAGCAGGGAGCTAGAACGATTCGCAGTT
AATCCTGGCCTGTTAGAAACATCAGAAGGCTGTAGACAAATACTGGGACAGCTACAACCATCCCTTCAGA
CAGGATCAGAAGAACTTAGATCATTATATAATACAGTAGCAACCCTCTATTGTGTGCATCAAAGGATAGA
GATAAAAGACACCAAGGAAGCTTTAGACAAGATAGAGGAAGAGCAAAACAAAAGTAAGACCACCGCACAG
CAAGCGGCCGGCCGCTGATCTTCAGACCTGGAGGAGGAGATATGAGGGACAATTGGAGAAGTGAATTATA
TAAATATAAAGTAGTAAAAATTGAACCATTAGGAGTAGCACCCACCAAGGCAAAGAGAAGAGTGGTGCAG
AGAGAAAAAAGAGCAGTGGGAATAGGAGCTTTGTTCCTTGGGTTCTTGGGAGCAGCAGGAAGCACTATGG
GCGCAGCGTCAATGACGCTGACGGTACAGGCCAGACAATTATTGTCTGGTATAGTGCAGCAGCAGAACAA
TTTGCTGAGGGCTATTGAGGCGCAACAGCATCTGTTGCAACTCACAGTCTGGGGCATCAAGCAGCTCCAG
GCAAGAATCCTGGCTGTGGAAAGATACCTAAAGGATCAACAGCTCCTGGGGATTTGGGGTTGCTCTGGAA
AACTCATTTGCACCACTGCTGTGCCTTGGAATGCTAGTTGGAGTAATAAATCTCTGGAACAGATTTGGAA
TCACACGACCTGGATGGAGTGGGACAGAGAAATTAACAATTACACAAGCTTAATACACTCCTTAATTGAA
GAATCGCAAAACCAGCAAGAAAAGAATGAACAAGAATTATTGGAATTAGATAAATGGGCAAGTTTGTGGA
ATTGGTTTAACATAACAAATTGGCTGTGGTATATAAAATTATTCATAATGATAGTAGGAGGCTTGGTAGG
TTTAAGAATAGTTTTTGCTGTACTTTCTATAGTGAATAGAGTTAGGCAGGGATATTCACCATTATCGTTT
CAGACCCACCTCCCAACCCCGAGGGGACCCGACAGGCCCGAAGGAATAGAAGAAGAAGGTGGAGAGAGAG
ACAGAGACAGATCCATTCGATTAGTGAACGGATCTCGACGGTATCGCCAAATGGCAGTATTCATCCACAA
TTTTAAAAGAAAAGGGGGGATTGGGGGGTACAGTGCAGGGGAAAGAATAGTAGACATAATAGCAACAGAC
ATACAAACTAAAGAATTACAAAAACAAATTACAAAAATTCAAAATTTTCGGGTTTATTACAGGGACAGCA
GAGATCCAGTTTGGATCGATAAGCTTGATATCGAATTCGGGAGGTGGTCCCTGCAGTTACGCCAATGATA
ACCCCCGCCAGAAAAATCTTAGTAGCCTTCCCTTTTTGTTTTCCGTGCCCCAACTCGGCGGATTGACTCG
GCCCCTTCCGGAAACACCCGAATCAACTTCTAGTCAAATTATTGTTCACGCCGCAATGACCCACCCCTGG
CCCGCGTCTGTGGAACTGACCCCTGGTGTACAGGAGAGTTCGCTGCTGAAAGTGGTCCCAAAGGGGTACT
AGTTTTTAAGCTCCCAACTCCCCCTCCCCCAGCGTCTGGAGGATTCCACACCCTCGCACCGCAGGGGCGA
GGAAGTGGGCGGAGTCCGGTTTTGGCGCCAGCCGCTGAGGCTGCCAAGCAGAAAAGCCACCGCTGAGGAG
ACTCCGGTCACTGTCCTCGCCCCGCCTCCCCCTTCCCTCCCCTTGGGGACCACCGGGCGCCACGCCGCGA
ACGGTAAGTGCCGCGGTCGTCGGCGCCTCCGCCCTCCCCCTAGGGCCCCAATTCCCAGCGGGCGCGGCGC
GCGGCCCCGCGCGCAGCTCCCGGCTCCCTCCCCCTTCGGATGTGGCTTGAGCTGTAGGCGCGGAGTCCTG
CAGCCCCGATAAAATAAAAGATTTTATTTAGTCTCCAGAAAAAGGGGGGAATGAAAGACCCCACCTGTAG
GTTTGGCAAGCTAGCTGCAGTAACGCCATTTTGCAAGGCATGGAAAAATACCAAACCAAGAATAGAGAAG
TTCAGATCAAGGGCGGGTACATGAAAATAGCTAACGTTGGGCCAAACAGGATATCTGCGGTGAGCAGTTT
CGGCCCCGGCCCGGGGCCAAGAACAGATGGTCACCGCAGTTTCGGCCCCGGCCCGAGGCCAAGAACAGAT
GGTCCCCAGATATGGCCCAACCCTCAGCAGTTTCTTAAGACCCATCAGATGTTTCCAGGCTCCCCCAAGG
ACCTGAAATGACCCTGCGCCTTATTTGAATTAACCAATCAGCCTGCTTCTCGCTTCTGTTCGCGCGCTTC
TGCTTCCCGAGCTCTATAAAAGAGCTCACAACCCCTCACTCGGCGCGCCAGTCCTCCGACAGACTGAGTC
GCCCGGGGGGGATCTGGAGCTCTCGAGAATTCTCAGCCGCCACCTTGAGCAAAGGAGAAGAACTTTTCAC
TGGAGTTGTCCCAATTCTTGTTGAATTAGATGGTGATGTTAATGGGCACAAATTTTCTGTCCGTGGAGAG
GGTGAAGGTGATGCTACAAACGGAAAACTCACCCTTAAATTTATTTGCACTACTGGAAAACTACCTGTTC
CGTGGCCAACACTTGTCACTACTCTGACCTATGGTGTTCAATGCTTTTCCCGTTATCCGGATCACATGAA
ACGGCATGACTTTTTCAAGAGTGCCATGCCCGAAGGTTATGTACAGGAACGCACTATATCTTTCAAAGAT
GACGGGACCTACAAGACGCGTGCTGAAGTCAAGTTTGAAGGTGATACCCTTGTTAATCGTATCGAGTTAA
AGGGTATTGATTTTAAAGAAGATGGAAACATTCTTGGACACAAACTCGAGTACAACTTTAACTCACACAA
TGTATACATCACGGCAGACAAACAAAAGAATGGAATCAAAGCTAACTTCAAAATTCGCCACAACGTTGAA
GATGGTTCCGTTCAACTAGCAGACCATTATCAACAAAATACTCCAATTGGCGATGGCCCTGTCCTTTTAC
CAGACAACCATTACCTGTCGACACAATCTGTCCTTTCGAAAGATCCCAACGAAAAGCGTGACCACATGGT
CCTTCTTGAGTTTGTAACTGCTGCTGGGATTACACATGGCATGGATGAGCTCTACAAATAATAAGCGGCC
GCGCCCCTCTCCCTCCCCCCCCCCTAACGTTACTGGCCGAAGCCGCTTGGAATAAGGCCGGTGTGCGTTT
GTCTATATGTTATTTTCCACCATATTGCCGTCTTTTGGCAATGTGAGGGCCCGGAAACCTGGCCCTGTCT
TCTTGACGAGCATTCCTAGGGGTCTTTCCCCTCTCGCCAAAGGAATGCAAGGTCTGTTGAATGTCGTGAA
GGAAGCAGTTCCTCTGGAAGCTTCTTGAAGACAAACAACGTCTGTAGCGACCCTTTGCAGGCAGCGGAAC
CCCCCACCTGGCGACAGGTGCCTCTGCGGCCAAAAGCCACGTGTATAAGATACACCTGCAAAGGCGGCAC
AACCCCAGTGCCACGTTGTGAGTTGGATAGTTGTGGAAAGAGTCAAATGGCTCTCCTCAAGCGTATTCAA
CAAGGGGCTGAAGGATGCCCAGAAGGTACCCCATTGTATGGGATCTGATCTGGGGCCTCGGTGCACATGC
TTTACATGTGTTTAGTCGAGGTTAAAAAAACGTCTAGGCCCCCCGAACCACGGGGACGTGGTTTTCCTTT
GAAAAACACGATGATAATATGGCCACAACCATGGCGTCCGGAATGGTGAGCAAGGGCGAGGAGGATAACA
TGGCCATCATCAAGGAGTTCATGCGCTTCAAGGTGCACATGGAGGGCTCCGTGAACGGCCACGAGTTCGA
GATCGAGGGCGAGGGCGAGGGCCGCCCCTACGAGGGCACCCAGACCGCCAAGCTGAAGGTGACCAAGGGT
GGCCCCCTGCCCTTCGCCTGGGACATCCTGTCCCCTCAGTTCATGTACGGCTCCAAGGCCTACGTGAAGC
ACCCCGCCGACATCCCCGACTACTTGAAGCTGTCCTTCCCCGAGGGCTTCAAGTGGGAGCGCGTGATGAA
CTTCGAGGACGGCGGCGTGGTGACCGTGACCCAGGACTCCTCCCTGCAGGACGGCGAGTTCATCTACAAG
GTGAAGCTGCGCGGCACCAACTTCCCCTCCGACGGCCCCGTAATGCAGAAGAAGACCATGGGCTGGGAGG
CCTCCTCCGAGCGGATGTACCCCGAGGACGGCGCCCTGAAGGGCGAGATCAAGCAGAGGCTGAAGCTGAA
GGACGGCGGCCACTACGACGCTGAGGTCAAGACCACCTACAAGGCCAAGAAGCCCGTGCAGCTGCCCGGC
GCCTACAACGTCAACATCAAGTTGGACATCACCTCCCACAACGAGGACTACACCATCGTGGAACAGTACG
AACGCGCCGAGGGCCGCCACTCCACCGGCGGCATGGACGAGCTGTACAAGTAATAACGACTCTAGAGTCG
ACCTGCAGGCATGCAAGCTTGATATCAAGCTTATCGATAATCAACCTCTGGATTACAAAATTTGTGAAAG
ATTGACTGGTATTCTTAACTATGTTGCTCCTTTTACGCTATGTGGATACGCTGCTTTAATGCCTTTGTAT
CATGCTATTGCTTCCCGTATGGCTTTCATTTTCTCCTCCTTGTATAAATCCTGGTTGCTGTCTCTTTATG
AGGAGTTGTGGCCCGTTGTCAGGCAACGTGGCGTGGTGTGCACTGTGTTTGCTGACGCAACCCCCACTGG
TTGGGGCATTGCCACCACCTGTCAGCTCCTTTCCGGGACTTTCGCTTTCCCCCTCCCTATTGCCACGGCG
GAACTCATCGCCGCCTGCCTTGCCCGCTGCTGGACAGGGGCTCGGCTGTTGGGCACTGACAATTCCGTGG
TGTTGTCGGGGAAATCATCGTCCTTTCCTTGGCTGCTCGCCTGTGTTGCCACCTGGATTCTGCGCGGGAC
GTCCTTCTGCTACGTCCCTTCGGCCCTCAATCCAGCGGACCTTCCTTCCCGCGGCCTGCTGCCGGCTCTG
CGGCCTCTTCCGCGTCTTCGCCTTCGCCCTCAGACGAGTCGGATCTCCCTTTGGGCCGCCTCCCCGCATC
GATACCGTCGACCTCGAGGGAATTAATTCGAGCTCGGTACCTTTAAGACCAATGACTTACAAGGCAGCTG
TAGATCTTAGCCACTTTTTAAAAGAAAAGGGGGGACTGGAAGGGCTAATTCACTCCCAACGAAGACAAGA
TCTGCTTTTTGCTTGTACTGGGTCTCTCTGGTTAGACCAGATCTGAGCCTGGGAGCTCTCTGGCTAACTA
GGGAACCCACTGCTTAAGCCTCAATAAAGCTTGCCTTGAGTGCTTCAAGTAGTGTGTGCCCGTCTGTTGT
GTGACTCTGGTAACTAGAGATCCCTCAGACCCTTTTAGTCAGTGTGGAAAATCTCTAGCAGCATCTAGAA
TTAATTCCGTGTATTCTATAGTGTCACCTAAATCGTATGTGTATGATACATAAGGTTATGTATTAATTGT
AGCCGCGTTCTAACGACAATATGTACAAGCCTAATTGTGTAGCATCTGGCTTACTGAAGCAGACCCTATC
ATCTCTCTCGTAAACTGCCGTCAGAGTCGGTTTGGTTGGACGAACCTTCTGAGTTTCTGGTAACGCCGTC
CCGCACCCGGAAATGGTCAGCGAACCAATCAGCAGGGTCATCGCTAGCCAGATCCTCTACGCCGGACGCA
TCGTGGCCGGCATCACCGGCGCCACAGGTGCGGTTGCTGGCGCCTATATCGCCGACATCACCGATGGGGA
AGATCGGGCTCGCCACTTCGGGCTCATGAGCGCTTGTTTCGGCGTGGGTATGGTGGCAGGCCCCGTGGCC
GGGGGACTGTTGGGCGCCATCTCCTTGCATGCACCATTCCTTGCGGCGGCGGTGCTCAACGGCCTCAACC
TACTACTGGGCTGCTTCCTAATGCAGGAGTCGCATAAGGGAGAGCGTCGAATGGTGCACTCTCAGTACAA
TCTGCTCTGATGCCGCATAGTTAAGCCAGCCCCGACACCCGCCAACACCCGCTGACGCGCCCTGACGGGC
TTGTCTGCTCCCGGCATCCGCTTACAGACAAGCTGTGACCGTCTCCGGGAGCTGCATGTGTCAGAGGTTT
TCACCGTCATCACCGAAACGCGCGAGACGAAAGGGCCTCGTGATACGCCTATTTTTATAGGTTAATGTCA
TGATAATAATGGTTTCTTAGACGTCAGGTGGCACTTTTCGGGGAAATGTGCGCGGAACCCCTATTTGTTT
ATTTTTCTAAATACATTCAAATATGTATCCGCTCATGAGACAATAACCCTGATAAATGCTTCAATAATAT
TGAAAAAGGAAGAGTATGAGTATTCAACATTTCCGTGTCGCCCTTATTCCCTTTTTTGCGGCATTTTGCC
TTCCTGTTTTTGCTCACCCAGAAACGCTGGTGAAAGTAAAAGATGCTGAAGATCAGTTGGGTGCACGAGT
GGGTTACATCGAACTGGATCTCAACAGCGGTAAGATCCTTGAGAGTTTTCGCCCCGAAGAACGTTTTCCA
ATGATGAGCACTTTTAAAGTTCTGCTATGTGGCGCGGTATTATCCCGTATTGACGCCGGGCAAGAGCAAC
TCGGTCGCCGCATACACTATTCTCAGAATGACTTGGTTGAGTACTCACCAGTCACAGAAAAGCATCTTAC
GGATGGCATGACAGTAAGAGAATTATGCAGTGCTGCCATAACCATGAGTGATAACACTGCGGCCAACTTA
CTTCTGACAACGATCGGAGGACCGAAGGAGCTAACCGCTTTTTTGCACAACATGGGGGATCATGTAACTC
GCCTTGATCGTTGGGAACCGGAGCTGAATGAAGCCATACCAAACGACGAGCGTGACACCACGATGCCTGT
AGCAATGGCAACAACGTTGCGCAAACTATTAACTGGCGAACTACTTACTCTAGCTTCCCGGCAACAATTA
ATAGACTGGATGGAGGCGGATAAAGTTGCAGGACCACTTCTGCGCTCGGCCCTTCCGGCTGGCTGGTTTA
TTGCTGATAAATCTGGAGCCGGTGAGCGTGGGTCTCGCGGTATCATTGCAGCACTGGGGCCAGATGGTAA
GCCCTCCCGTATCGTAGTTATCTACACGACGGGGAGTCAGGCAACTATGGATGAACGAAATAGACAGATC
GCTGAGATAGGTGCCTCACTGATTAAGCATTGGTAACTGTCAGACCAAGTTTACTCATATATACTTTAGA
TTGATTTAAAACTTCATTTTTAATTTAAAAGGATCTAGGTGAAGATCCTTTTTGATAATCTCATGACCAA
AATCCCTTAACGTGAGTTTTCGTTCCACTGAGCGTCAGACCCCGTAGAAAAGATCAAAGGATCTTCTTGA
GATCCTTTTTTTCTGCGCGTAATCTGCTGCTTGCAAACAAAAAAACCACCGCTACCAGCGGTGGTTTGTT
TGCCGGATCAAGAGCTACCAACTCTTTTTCCGAAGGTAACTGGCTTCAGCAGAGCGCAGATACCAAATAC
TGTTCTTCTAGTGTAGCCGTAGTTAGGCCACCACTTCAAGAACTCTGTAGCACCGCCTACATACCTCGCT
CTGCTAATCCTGTTACCAGTGGCTGCTGCCAGTGGCGATAAGTCGTGTCTTACCGGGTTGGACTCAAGAC
GATAGTTACCGGATAAGGCGCAGCGGTCGGGCTGAACGGGGGGTTCGTGCACACAGCCCAGCTTGGAGCG
AACGACCTACACCGAACTGAGATACCTACAGCGTGAGCTATGAGAAAGCGCCACGCTTCCCGAAGGGAGA
AAGGCGGACAGGTATCCGGTAAGCGGCAGGGTCGGAACAGGAGAGCGCACGAGGGAGCTTCCAGGGGGAA
ACGCCTGGTATCTTTATAGTCCTGTCGGGTTTCGCCACCTCTGACTTGAGCGTCGATTTTTGTGATGCTC
GTCAGGGGGGCGGAGCCTATGGAAAAACGCCAGCAACGCGGCCTTTTTACGGTTCCTGGCCTTTTGCTGG
CCTTTTGCTCACATGTTCTTTCCTGCGTTATCCCCTGATTCTGTGGATAACCGTATTACCGCCTTTGAGT
GAGCTGATACCGCTCGCCGCAGCCGAACGACCGAGCGCAGCGAGTCAGTGAGCGAGGAAGCGGAAGAGCG
CCCAATACGCAAACCGCCTCTCCCCGCGCGTTGGCCGATTCATTAATGCAGCTGTGGAATGTGTGTCAGT
TAGGGTGTGGAAAGTCCCCAGGCTCCCCAGCAGGCAGAAGTATGCAAAGCATGCATCTCAATTAGTCAGC
AACCAGGTGTGGAAAGTCCCCAGGCTCCCCAGCAGGCAGAAGTATGCAAAGCATGCATCTCAATTAGTCA
GCAACCATAGTCCCGCCCCTAACTCCGCCCATCCCGCCCCTAACTCCGCCCAGTTCCGCCCATTCTCCGC
CCCATGGCTGACTAATTTTTTTTATTTATGCAGAGGCCGAGGCCGCCTCGGCCTCTGAGCTATTCCAGAA
GTAGTGAGGAGGCTTTTTTGGAGGCCTAGGCTTTTGCAAAAAGCTTGGACACAAGACAGGCTTGCGAGAT
ATGTTTGAGAATACCACTTTATCCCGCGTCAGGGAGAGGCAGTGCGTAAAAAGACGCGGACTCATGTGAA
ATACTGGTTTTTAGTGCGCCAGATCTCTATAATCTCGCGCAACCTATTTTCCCCTCGAACACTTTTTAAG
CCGTAGATAAACAGGCTGGGACACTTCACATGAGCGAAAAATACATCGTCACCTGGGACATGTTGCAGAT
CCATGCACGTAAACTCGCAAGCCGACTGATGCCTTCTGAACAATGGAAAGGCATTATTGCCGTAAGCCGT
GGCGGTCTGTACCGGGTGCGTTACTGGCGCGTGAACTGGGTATTCGTCATGTCGATACCGTTTGTATTTC
CAGCTACGATCACGACAACCAGCGCGAGCTTAAAGTGCTGAAACGCGCAGAAGGCGATGGCGAAGGCTTC
ATCGTTATTGATGACCTGGTGGATACCGGTGGTACTGCGGTTGCGATTCGTGAAATGTATCCAAAAGCGC
ACTTTGTCACCATCTTCGCAAAACCGGCTGGTCGTCCGCTGGTTGATGACTATGTTGTTGATATCCCGCA
AGATACCTGGATTGAACAGCCGTGGGATATGGGCGTCGTATTCGTCCCGCCAATCTCCGGTCGCTAATCT
TTTCAACGCCTGGCACTGCCGGGCGTTGTTCTTTTTAACTTCAGGCGGGTTACAATAGTTTCCAGTAAGT
ATTCTGGAGGCTGCATCCATGACACAGGCAAACCTGAGCGAAACCCTGTTCAAACCCCGCTTTAAACATC
CTGAAACCTCGACGCTAGTCCGCCGCTTTAATCACGGCGCACAACCGCCTGTGCAGTCGGCCCTTGATGG
TAAAACCATCCCTCACTGGTATCGCATGATTAACCGTCTGATGTGGATCTGGCGCGGCATTGACCCACGC
GAAATCCTCGACGTCCAGGCACGTATTGTGATGAGCGATGCCGAACGTACCGACGATGATTTATACGATA
CGGTGATTGGCTACCGTGGCGGCAACTGGATTTATGAGTGGGCCCCGGATCTTTGTGAAGGAACCTTACT
TCTGTGGTGTGACATAATTGGACAAACTACCTAC
Features (pLannotate 1.2.2; 35 found; start..end, strand, type, name):
     20..85      +  intron         small t intron: SV40 (simian virus 40) small t antigen intron
    215..235     +  CDS            SV40 NLS: nuclear localization signal of SV40 (simian virus 40) large T antigen
    554..637     +  CDS            large T antigen (fragment): large T antigen from SV40 (simian virus 40)
    660..794     +  polyA_signal   SV40 poly(A) signal: SV40 polyadenylation signal
    961..1290    +  CDS            nef (fragment): NEF_HV1BR - Experimental evidence at protein level: Swiss-Prot protein existence level 1. Extracellular Nef protein targets CD4(+) T-lymphocytes for apoptosis by interacting with CXCR4 surface receptors (PubMed:14990729). From Human immunodeficiency virus type 1 group M subtype B (isolate BRU/LAI) (HIV-1).
   1338..1595    +  LTR            5' LTR (truncated): truncated 5' long terminal repeat (LTR) from HIV-1
   1642..1767    +  misc_feature   HIV-1 Ψ: packaging signal of human immunodeficiency virus type 1
   1751..2089    +  CDS            HIV-1 gag (fragment): gag protein from human immunodeficiency virus 1; gag
   2264..2497    +  misc_feature   RRE: The Rev response element (RRE) of HIV-1 allows for Rev-dependent mRNA export from the nucleus to the cytoplasm.
   2874..2974    +  CDS            Rev (fragment): human immunodeficiency virus 1 (HIV-1) Rev protein; rev; enhances nuclear export of unspliced and incompletely spliced viral mRNAs
   3011..3128    +  misc_feature   cPPT/CTS: central polypurine tract and central termination sequence of HIV-1
   3165..3188    -  misc_feature   MCS (fragment): pBluescript multiple cloning site
   3870..4277    +  promoter       SFFV promoter: spleen focus-forming virus long terminal repeat (LTR) promoter
   4315..5028    +  CDS            Superfolder GFP: Superfolder GFP is a basic (constitutively fluorescent) green fluorescent protein published in 2005, derived from Aequorea victoria. It is reported to be a very rapidly-maturing weak dimer.
   5155..5617    +  misc_feature   IRES: internal ribosome entry site (IRES) of the encephalomyocarditis virus (EMCV)
   5643..6350    +  CDS            mCherry: mCherry is a basic (constitutively fluorescent) red fluorescent protein published in 2004, derived from Discosoma sp.. It is reported to be a very rapidly-maturing monomer with low acid sensitivity.
   6360..6390    +  misc_feature   MCS (fragment): pUC18/19 multiple cloning site
   6391..6409    +  misc_feature   MCS (fragment): pBluescript multiple cloning site
   6409..6997    +  misc_feature   WPRE: woodchuck hepatitis virus posttranscriptional regulatory element
   6998..7020    +  misc_feature   MCS (fragment): pBluescript multiple cloning site
   7037..7105    +  CDS            nef (fragment): NEF_HV1Z2 - Experimental evidence at protein level: Swiss-Prot protein existence level 1. Extracellular Nef protein targets CD4(+) T-lymphocytes for apoptosis by interacting with CXCR4 surface receptors. From Human immunodeficiency virus type 1 group M subtype D (isolate Z2/CDC-Z34) (HIV-1).
   7107..7340    +  LTR            3' LTR (ΔU3): self-inactivating 3' long terminal repeat (LTR) from HIV-1
   7365..7383    -  promoter       SP6 promoter: promoter for bacteriophage SP6 RNA polymerase
   7611..7890    +  CDS            TcR (fragment): tetracycline efflux protein; tet; confers resistance to tetracycline
   7891..7939    -  misc_feature   bom (fragment): basis of mobility region from pBR322
   8041..8076    -  CDS            rop (fragment): Rop protein, which maintains plasmids at low copy number; rop
   8171..8275    +  promoter       AmpR promoter: bla
   8276..9136    +  CDS            AmpR: β-lactamase; bla; confers resistance to ampicillin, carbenicillin, and related antibiotics
   9307..9895    +  rep_origin     ori: high-copy-number ColE1/pMB1/pBR322/pUC origin of replication
  10078..10134   +  CDS            lacI (fragment): lac repressor; lacI; The lac repressor binds to the lac operator to inhibit transcription in E. coli. This inhibition can be relieved by adding lactose or isopropyl-β-D-thiogalactopyranoside (IPTG).
  10141..10470   +  promoter       SV40 promoter: SV40 enhancer and early promoter
  10670..10789   +  CDS            gpt (fragment): XGPT_ECOLI - Also known as gpp, gxu. Experimental evidence at protein level: Swiss-Prot protein existence level 1. Purine salvage pathway enzyme that catalyzes the transfer of the ribosyl-5-phosphate group from 5-phospho-alpha-D-ribose 1- diphosphate (PRPP) to the N9 position of the 6-oxopurines guanine and xanthine to form the corresponding ribonucleotides GMP (guanosine 5'- monophosphate) and XMP (xanthosine 5'-monophosphate), with the release of PPi. To a lesser extent, also acts on hypoxanthine (PubMed:9100006, PubMed:3886014). Does not ribophosphorylate adenine (PubMed:3886014). From Esch
  10789..11124   +  CDS            gpt (fragment): XGPT_ECOLI - Also known as gpp, gxu. Experimental evidence at protein level: Swiss-Prot protein existence level 1. Purine salvage pathway enzyme that catalyzes the transfer of the ribosyl-5-phosphate group from 5-phospho-alpha-D-ribose 1- diphosphate (PRPP) to the N9 position of the 6-oxopurines guanine and xanthine to form the corresponding ribonucleotides GMP (guanosine 5'- monophosphate) and XMP (xanthosine 5'-monophosphate), with the release of PPi. To a lesser extent, also acts on hypoxanthine (PubMed:9100006, PubMed:3886014). Does not ribophosphorylate adenine (PubMed:3886014). From Esch
  11219..11524   +  CDS            frsA (fragment): FRSA_ECOLI - Also known as yafA. Experimental evidence at protein level: Swiss-Prot protein existence level 1. Catalyzes the hydrolysis of esters (PubMed:15808744). Displays esterase activity toward pNP-butyrate (PubMed:15808744). May stimulate mixed-acid fermentation by acting as a fermentation/respiration switch that down-regulates respiration and up- regulates fermentation rates (PubMed:15169777). From Escherichia coli (strain K12).
  11528..18      +  CDS            small t antigen (fragment) (across the origin): SV40 (simian virus 40) small t antigen
