[The description below was written by a language model from this plasmid's Addgene catalogue record and pLannotate feature annotations shown in this document.]
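Description:
pGFP-UUG-IRES-mCherry is a lentiviral transfer plasmid of about 11.6 kb, built by Gibson cloning into the pHR-UCOE-SFFV backbone that originally carried a Zim3-dCas9-P2A-EGFP cassette. It is maintained in E. coli as a high-copy plasmid through a ColE1/pUC-type origin and selected with ampicillin via the β-lactamase gene. The annotated viral elements are a truncated HIV-1 5' LTR, the Ψ packaging signal with adjoining gag fragment, the RRE for Rev-dependent export of the genomic RNA, the cPPT/CTS, and a self-inactivating ΔU3 3' LTR, so the region between the LTRs can be packaged and integrated into mammalian cells when helper functions are supplied in trans. Outside the LTRs the table also picks up legacy pHR backbone remnants (an SV40 promoter, gpt fragments, SV40 small t/large T fragments and an SV40 poly(A) signal), which are not part of the reporter. The backbone name indicates a UCOE element, but none is annotated; there is an unannotated stretch upstream of the SFFV promoter.

The payload is a bicistronic reporter driven by the SFFV promoter: a GFP open reading frame (annotated as superfolder GFP), followed by an EMCV IRES and mCherry, with a WPRE downstream to enhance transcript expression. According to the record, the GFP start codon is mutated to UUG, a near-cognate codon, so green fluorescence depends on initiation at a non-AUG codon. mCherry is translated from the same mRNA through the IRES, which allows it to serve as an internal reference for transcript level and expression. The GFP-to-mCherry ratio can therefore serve as a readout of start codon selection stringency. The associated work used such reporters in translational fidelity screens in mammalian cells to identify regulators of start codon selectivity.
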