Addgene plasmid #222112: pGFP-UUG-IRES-mCherry
Purpose: Start codon reporter with mutated start codon
Depositing lab: Jonathan Weissman. Depositing organization: Whitehead Institute for Biomedical Research. Publication: Translational fidelity screens in mammalian cells reveal eIF3 and eIF4G2 as regulators of start codon selectivity. She R, Luo J, Weissman JS. Nucleic Acids Res. 2023 Jul 7;51(12):6355-6369. doi: 10.1093/nar/gkad329. PubMed 37144468.
Backbone
  Vector backbone: pHR-UCOE-SFFV-Zim3-dCas9-P2A-EGFP
  Backbone manufacturer: Marco Jost & Jonathan Weissman, Addgene plasmid #188899
  Vector type: Lentiviral
Growth in bacteria
  Bacterial resistance: Ampicillin, 100 μg/mL
  Growth temperature: 37°C
  Growth strain: NEB Stable
  Copy number: High Copy
Gene/Insert
  Gene/Insert name: GFP-IRES-mCherry
  Species: Synthetic
  Mutation: UUG start codon
  Cloning method: Gibson Cloning
Terms and licenses: Academic/Nonprofit Terms; Industry Terms: Not Available to Industry
How to cite: pGFP-UUG-IRES-mCherry was a gift from Jonathan Weissman (Addgene plasmid # 222112 ; http://n2t.net/addgene:222112 ; RRID:Addgene_222112)
